>Addgene plasmid #197327 | AnkyrinB-GFP/pEGFP-N1 | addgene full sequence | sequence record 406733 | Addgene NGS Result
AACGCCAGCAACGCGGCCTTTTTACGGTTCCTGGCCTTTTGCTGGCCTTTTGCTCACATGTTCTTTCCTG
CGTTATCCCCTGATTCTGTGGATAACCGTATTACCGCCATGCATTAGTTATTAATAGTAATCAATTACGG
GGTCATTAGTTCATAGCCCATATATGGAGTTCCGCGTTACATAACTTACGGTAAATGGCCCGCCTGGCTG
ACCGCCCAACGACCCCCGCCCATTGACGTCAATAATGACGTATGTTCCCATAGTAACGCCAATAGGGACT
TTCCATTGACGTCAATGGGTGGAGTATTTACGGTAAACTGCCCACTTGGCAGTACATCAAGTGTATCATA
TGCCAAGTACGCCCCCTATTGACGTCAATGACGGTAAATGGCCCGCCTGGCATTATGCCCAGTACATGAC
CTTATGGGACTTTCCTACTTGGCAGTACATCTACGTATTAGTCATCGCTATTACCATGGTGATGCGGTTT
TGGCAGTACATCAATGGGCGTGGATAGCGGTTTGACTCACGGGGATTTCCAAGTCTCCACCCCATTGACG
TCAATGGGAGTTTGTTTTGGCACCAAAATCAACGGGACTTTCCAAAATGTCGTAACAACTCCGCCCCATT
GACGCAAATGGGCGGTAGGCGTGTACGGTGGGAGGTCTATATAAGCAGAGCTGGTTTAGTGAACCGTCAG
ATCCGCTAGCGCTACCGGACTCAGATCTCGAGGTCGACGGTATCGATAAGCTTGATATCGAATTCGGGCA
TCAAACCGTTCAAAATGATGAACGAAGATGCAGCTCAGAAAAGCGACAGTGGAGAGAAGTTCAACGGCAG
TAGTCAGAGGAGAAAAAGACCCAAGAAGTCTGACAGCAATGCAAGCTTCCTCCGTGCTGCCAGAGCAGGC
AACCTGGACAAAGTTGTGGAATATCTGAAGGGGGGCATAGACATCAATACCTGCAATCAGAATGGACTCA
ACGCTCTCCATCTGGCTGCCAAGGAAGGCCACGTGGGGCTGGTGCAGGAGCTGCTGGGAAGAGGGTCCTC
TGTGGATTCTGCCACTAAGAAGGGAAATACCGCTCTTCACATTGCATCTTTGGCTGGACAAGCAGAAGTT
GTCAAAGTTCTTGTTAAGGAAGGAGCCAATATTAATGCACAGTCTCAGAATGGCTTTACTCCTTTATACA
TGGCTGCCCAAGAGAATCACATTGATGTTGTAAAATATTTGCTGGAAAATGGAGCTAATCAGAGCACTGC
TACAGAGGATGGCTTTACTCCTCTAGCTGTGGCACTCCAGCAAGGACACAACCAGGCGGTGGCCATCCTC
TTGGAGAATGACACCAAAGGGAAAGTGAGGCTGCCAGCTCTGCATATTGCCGCTAGGAAAGACGACACCA
AATCTGCCGCACTTCTGCTTCAGAATGACCACAATGCTGACGTACAATCCAAGATGATGGTGAATAGGAC
AACTGAGAGTGGTTTTACCCCTTTGCACATAGCTGCACATTACGGAAATGTCAACGTGGCAACTCTTCTT
CTAAACCGGGGAGCTGCTGTGGACTTCACAGCCAGGAATGGAATCACTCCTCTGCATGTGGCTTCCAAAA
GAGGAAATACAAACATGGTGAAGCTCTTACTGGATCGAGGCGGTCAGATCGATGCCAAAACTAGGGATGG
GTTGACACCACTTCACTGTGCTGCACGAAGTGGGCATGACCAAGTGGTGGAACTTCTGTTGGAACGGGGT
GCCCCCTTGCTGGCAAGGACTAAGAATGGGCTGTCTCCACTACACATGGCTGCCCAGGGAGACCACGTGG
AATGTGTGAAGCACCTGTTACAGCACAAGGCACCTGTTGATGATGTCACCCTAGACTACCTGACAGCCCT
CCACGTTGCTGCGCACTGTGGCCACTACCGTGTAACCAAACTCCTTTTAGACAAGAGAGCCAATCCGAAC
GCCAGAGCCCTGAATGGTTTTACTCCACTGCACATTGCCTGCAAGAAAAACCGCATCAAAGTCATGGAAC
TGCTGGTGAAATATGGGGCTTCAATCCAAGCTATAACAGAGTCTGGCCTCACACCAATACATGTGGCTGC
CTTCATGGGCCACTTGAACATTGTCCTCCTTCTGCTGCAGAACGGAGCCTCTCCAGATGTCACTAACATT
CGTGGTGAGACGGCACTACACATGGCAGCCCGAGCCGGGCAGGTGGAAGTGGTCCGATGCCTCCTGAGAA
ATGGTGCCCTTGTTGATGCCAGAGCCAGGGAGGAACAGACACCTTTACATATTGCCTCCCGCCTGGGTAA
GACAGAAATTGTCCAGCTGCTTCTACAACATATGGCTCATCCAGATGCGGCCACTACAAATGGGTACACA
CCACTGCACATCTCTGCCCGGGAGGGCCAGGTGGATGTGGCATCAGTCCTATTGGAAGCAGGAGCAGCCC
ACTCCTTAGCTACCAAGAAGGGTTTTACTCCCCTGCATGTAGCAGCCAAGTATGGAAGCCTGGATGTGGC
AAAACTTCTCTTGCAACGCCGTGCTGCCGCAGATTCTGCAGGGAAGAACGGCCTTACCCCGCTCCATGTT
GCTGCTCATTATGACAACCAGAAGGTGGCGCTGCTGTTACTGGAGAAGGGTGCTTCCCCTCATGCCACTG
CCAAGAATGGCTATACTCCGTTACATATTGCTGCCAAGAAGAATCAAATGCAGATAGCTTCCACACTCCT
GAACTATGGAGCAGAGACAAACATTGTGACAAAGCAAGGAGTAACTCCACTCCATCTGGCCTCGCAGGAG
GGGCACACAGATATGGTTACCTTGCTTCTGGATAAGGGAGCCAATATCCACATGTCAACTAAGAGTGGAC
TCACATCCTTACACCTTGCAGCCCAGGAAGATAAAGTGAATGTTGCTGATATTCTCACCAAGCATGGAGC
TGATCAGGATGCTCATACAAAGCTTGGTTACACACCTTTAATTGTGGCCTGTCACTATGGAAATGTGAAA
ATGGTCAACTTTCTTCTGAAGCAGGGAGCAAATGTTAACGCAAAAACCAAGAACGGCTACACGCCTTTGC
ACCAGGCCGCTCAGCAGGGTCACACGCACATCATCAACGTCCTGCTCCAGCATGGGGCCAAGCCCAACGC
CACCACTGCGAATGGCAACACTGCCTTGGCGATTGCTAAGCGTCTGGGCTACATCTCCGTGGTCGACACC
CTGAAGGTTGTGACTGAGGAGGTCACCACCACCACCACAACTATTACAGAAAAACACAAACTAAATGTAC
CTGAGACGATGACTGAGGTTCTTGATGTTTCTGATGAAGAGGGTGATGACACAATGACTGGTGATGGGGG
AGAATACCTTAGGCCTGAGGACCTAAAAGAACTGGGTGATGACTCACTACCCAGCAGTCAGTTCCTGGAT
GGTATGAATTACCTGCGATACAGCTTGGAGGGAGGACGATCTGACAGCCTTCGATCCTTCAGTTCCGACA
GGTCTCACACTCTGAGCCATGCCTCCTACCTGAGGGACAGTGCCGTGATGGATGACTCAGTTGTGATTCC
CAGTCACCAGGTGTCAACTCTAGCCAAGGAGGCAGAAAGGAATTCTTATCGCCTAAGCTGGGGCACTGAG
AACTTAGACAACGTGGCTCTTTCTTCTAGTCCTATTCATTCAGGTTTCCTGGTTAGTTTTATGGTGGATG
CCCGAGGTGGTGCTATGCGAGGATGCAGACACAATGGGCTCCGAATCATTATTCCACCTCGGAAATGTAC
TGCTCCAACGCGAGTCACCTGCCGACTGGTCAAGCGCCACAGACTGGCAACAATGCCTCCAATGGTGGAA
GGAGAAGGCCTGGCCAGTCGCCTGATCGAAGTTGGACCTTCTGGTGCTCAGTTCCTTGGGCCTGTGATCG
TGGAGATCCCTCACTTTGCGGCCCTTCGAGGAAAGGAAAGGGAACTGGTGGTCCTGCGCAGTGAGAATGG
GGACAGCTGGAAAGAGCATTTCTGTGACTACACTGAAGATGAATTGAATGAAATTCTTAACGGCATGGAT
GAAGTACTGGATAGCCCAGAAGACCTAGAAAAGAAACGAATCTGCCGCATCATCACCCGAGACTTCCCAC
AGTACTTTGCAGTGGTGTCTCGTATCAAACAGGACAGCAATCTGATTGGCCCAGAAGGAGGTGTACTGAG
CAGCACAGTGGTGCCCCAGGTGCAGGCCGTCTTCCCAGAGGGGGCACTCACCAAGCGGATCCGTGTAGGC
CTGCAGGCTCAACCTATGCACAGTGAGCTGGTTAAGAAGATCCTAGGCAACAAAGCTACCTTCAGCCCTA
TAGTCACTTTGGAACCTAGAAGAAGAAAATTCCACAAACCAATTACCATGACCATTCCTGTCCCCAAAGC
TTCAAGTGATGTCATGTTGAATGGTTTTGGGGGAGATGCACCAACCTTAAGATTACTATGCAGCATAACA
GGTGGAACCACCCCTGCCCAGTGGGAAGATATTACAGGAACTACGCCATTAACATTTGTCAATGAATGTG
TTTCCTTTACAACAAACGTGTCTGCCAGGTTCTGGCTGATAGATTGTCGACAGATCCAGGAATCCGTTAC
TTTTGCATCACAAGTATACAGAGAAATTATCTGCGTACCTTATATGGCCAAATTTGTAGTGTTTGCCAAA
TCACATGACCCCATTGAAGCCAGGTTGAGGTGTTTCTGCATGACTGATGATAAAGTGGATAAGACCCTTG
AACAACAAGAAAATTTTGCTGAGGTGGCCAGAAGCAGGGATGTGGAGGTGTTAGAAGGAAAACCCATCTA
CGTTGATTGTTTCGGCAACTTGGTACCATTAACTAAAAGTGGCCAGCATCATATATTCAGTTTTTTTGCC
TTCAAAGAAAATAGACTTCCTCTATTTGTCAAGGTACGCGATACGACTCAGGAACCTTGCGGACGACTAT
CATTTATGAAGGAGCCAAAATCCACGAGAGGCCTGGTGCATCAAGCTATTTGCAACTTAAACATCACTTT
GCCGATTTATACAAAGGAATCAGAGTCAGATCAAGAACAGGAGGAAGAGATCGATATGACATCAGAAAAA
AATCCACAGGATGAGCAGGAACGGATCGAGGAAAGGCTGGCTTATATTGCTGATCACCTTGGCTTCAGCT
GGACAGAATTAGCAAGAGAACTGGATTTCACTGAGGAGCAAATTCATCAAATTCGAATTGAAAATCCCAA
CTCTCTTCAAGACCAGAGTCATGCACTGTTGAAGTACTGGCTAGAGAGGGATGGGAAACATGCTACAGAT
ACCAACCTCGTTGAATGTCTCACCAAGATCAACCGAATGGATATTGTTCATCTCATGGAGACCAACACAG
AACCTCTCCAGGAGCGCATCAGTCATAGTTATGCAGAAATTGAACAGACCATTACACTGGATCATAGTGA
AGGGTTCTCGGTACTTCAAGAGGAGTTATGCACTGCACAGCACAAGCAGAAAGAGGAGCAAGCTGTTTCT
AAAGAAAGTGAGACCTGCGATCACCCTCCTATCGTCTCAGAGGAAGACATTTCTGTTGGTTATTCCACTT
TTCAGGATGGCGTCCCCAAAACTGAGGGGGACAGCTCATCAACAGCACTCTTTCCCCAAACTCACAAGGA
GCAAGTTCAACAGGATTTCTCAGGGAAAATGCAAGACCTGCCTGAAGAGTCATCTCTGGAATATCAGCAG
GAATATTTTGTGACAACTCCAGGAACAGAAACATCAGAGACTCAGAAGGCTATGATAGTACCCAGCTCTC
CCAGCAAGACACCTGAGGAAGTTAGCACCCCTGCAGAGGAGGAGAAGCTGTACCTCCAGACCCCAACATC
CAGCGAGCGGGGAGGCTCTCCCATCATACAAGAACCCGAAGAGCCCTCAGAGCACAGAGAGGAGAGCTCT
CCGCGGAAAACCAGCCTCGTAATAGTGGAGTCTGCCGATAACCAGCCTGAGACCTGTGAAAGACTCGATG
AAGATGCAGCTTTTGAAAAGGGAGACGATATGCCTGAAATACCCCCAGAAACAGTCACAGAAGAAGAATA
CATTGATGAGCATGGACACACCGTGGTAAAGAAGGTTACTAGGAAAATCATTAGGCGGTATGTATCCTCT
GAAGGCACAGAGAAAGAAGAGATTATGGTGCAGGGAATGCCACAGGAACCTGTCAACATCGAGGAAGGGG
ATGGCTATTCCAAAGTTATAAAGCGTGTTGTATTGAAGAGTGACACCGAGCAGTCAGAGGACAACAATGA
GGATCCACCGGTCGCCACCATGGTGAGCAAGGGCGAGGAGCTGTTCACCGGGGTGGTGCCCATCCTGGTC
GAGCTGGACGGCGACGTAAACGGCCACAAGTTCAGCGTGTCCGGCGAGGGCGAGGGCGATGCCACCTACG
GCAAGCTGACCCTGAAGTTCATCTGCACCACCGGCAAGCTGCCCGTGCCCTGGCCCACCCTCGTGACCAC
CCTGACCTACGGCGTGCAGTGCTTCAGCCGCTACCCCGACCACATGAAGCAGCACGACTTCTTCAAGTCC
GCCATGCCCGAAGGCTACGTCCAGGAGCGCACCATCTTCTTCAAGGACGACGGCAACTACAAGACCCGCG
CCGAGGTGAAGTTCGAGGGCGACACCCTGGTGAACCGCATCGAGCTGAAGGGCATCGACTTCAAGGAGGA
CGGCAACATCCTGGGGCACAAGCTGGAGTACAACTACAACAGCCACAACGTCTATATCATGGCCGACAAG
CAGAAGAACGGCATCAAGGTGAACTTCAAGATCCGCCACAACATCGAGGACGGCAGCGTGCAGCTCGCCG
ACCACTACCAGCAGAACACCCCCATCGGCGACGGCCCCGTGCTGCTGCCCGACAACCACTACCTGAGCAC
CCAGTCCGCCCTGAGCAAAGACCCCAACGAGAAGCGCGATCACATGGTCCTGCTGGAGTTCGTGACCGCC
GCCGGGATCACTCTCGGCATGGACGAGCTGTACAAGTAAAGCGGCCGCGACTCTAGATCATAATCAGCCA
TACCACATTTGTAGAGGTTTTACTTGCTTTAAAAAACCTCCCACACCTCCCCCTGAACCTGAAACATAAA
ATGAATGCAATTGTTGTTGTTAACTTGTTTATTGCAGCTTATAATGGTTACAAATAAAGCAATAGCATCA
CAAATTTCACAAATAAAGCATTTTTTTCACTGCATTCTAGTTGTGGTTTGTCCAAACTCATCAATGTATC
TTAAGGCGTAAATTGTAAGCGTTAATATTTTGTTAAAATTCGCGTTAAATTTTTGTTAAATCAGCTCATT
TTTTAACCAATAGGCCGAAATCGGCAAAATCCCTTATAAATCAAAAGAATAGACCGAGATAGGGT
[37 nt withheld, positions 7416-7452]
AAAGAACGTGGACTCCAACGTCAAAGG
[49 nt withheld, positions 7480-7528]
T
[91 nt withheld, positions 7530-7620]
G
[124 nt withheld, positions 7622-7745]
CAGGTGGCACTTTTCGGGGAAATGTGCGCGGAACCCCTATTTGTTTATTTTTCTAAATACATTCAAATAT
GTATCCGCTCATGAGACAATAACCCTGATAAATGCTTCAATAATATTGAAAAAGGAAGAGTCCTGAGGCG
GAAAGAACCAGCTGTGGAATGTGTGTCAGTTAGGGTGTGGAAAGTCCCCAGGCTCCCCAGCAGGCAGAAG
TATGCAAAGCATGCATCTCAATTAGTCAGCAACCAGGTGTGGAAAGTCCCCAGGCTCCCCAGCAGGCAGA
AGTATGCAAAGCATGCATCTCAATTAGTCAGCAACCATAGTCCCGCCCCTAACTCCGCCCATCCCGCCCC
TAACTCCGCCCAGTTCCGCCCATTCTCCGCCCCATGGCTGACTAATTTTTTTTATTTATGCAGAGGCCGA
GGCCGCCTCGGCCTCTGAGCTATTCCAGAAGTAGTGAGGAGGCTTTTTTGGAGGCCTAGGCTTTTGCAAA
GATCGATCAAGAGACAGGATGAGGATCGTTTCGCATGATTGAACAAGATGGATTGCACGCAGGTTCTCCG
GCCGCTTGGGTGGAGAGGCTATTCGGCTATGACTGGGCACAACAGACAATCGGCTGCTCTGATGCCGCCG
TGTTCCGGCTGTCAGCGCAGGGGCGCCCGGTTCTTTTTGTCAAGACCGACCTGTCCGGTGCCCTGAATGA
ACTGCAAGACGAGGCAGCGCGGCTATCGTGGCTGGCCACGACGGGCGTTCCTTGCGCAGCTGTGCTCGAC
GTTGTCACTGAAGCGGGAAGGGACTGGCTGCTATTGGGCGAAGTGCCGGGGCAGGATCTCCTGTCATCTC
ACCTTGCTCCTGCCGAGAAAGTATCCATCATGGCTGATGCAATGCGGCGGCTGCATACGCTTGATCCGGC
TACCTGCCCATTCGACCACCAAGCGAAACATCGCATCGAGCGAGCACGTACTCGGATGGAAGCCGGTCTT
GTCGATCAGGATGATCTGGACGAAGAGCATCAGGGGCTCGCGCCAGCCGAACTGTTCGCCAGGCTCAAGG
CGAGCATGCCCGACGGCGAGGATCTCGTCGTGACCCATGGCGATGCCTGCTTGCCGAATATCATGGTGGA
AAATGGCCGCTTTTCTGGATTCATCGACTGTGGCCGGCTGGGTGTGGCGGACCGCTATCAGGACATAGCG
TTGGCTACCCGTGATATTGCTGAAGAGCTTGGCGGCGAATGGGCTGACCGCTTCCTCGTGCTTTACGGTA
TCGCCGCTCCCGATTCGCAGCGCATCGCCTTCTATCGCCTTCTTGACGAGTTCTTCTGAGCGGGACTCTG
GGGTTCGAAATGACCGACCAAGCGACGCCCAACCTGCCATCACGAGATTTCGATTCCACCGCCGCCTTCT
ATGAAAGGTTGGGCTTCGGAATCGTTTTCCGGGACGCCGGCTGGATGATCCTCCAGCGCGGGGATCTCAT
GCTGGAGTTCTTCGCCCACCCTAGGGGGAGGCTAACTGAAACACGGAAGGAGACAATACCGGAAGGAACC
CGCGCTATGACGGCAATAAAAAGACAGAATAAAACGCACGGTGTTGGGTCGTTTGTTCATAAACGCGGGG
TTCGGTCCCAGGGCTGGCACTCTGTCGATACCCCACCGAGACCCCATTGGGGCCAATACGCCCGCGTTTC
TTCCTTTTCCCCACCCCACCCCCCAAGTTCGGGTGAAGGCCCAGGGCTCGCAGCCAACGTCGGGGCGGCA
GGCCCTGCCATAGCCTCAGGTTACTCATATATACTTTAGATTGATTTAAAACTTCATTTTTAATTTAAAA
GGATCTAGGTGAAGATCCTTTTTGATAATCTCATGACCAAAATCCCTTAACGTGAGTTTTCGTTCCACTG
AGCGTCAGACCCCGTAGAAAAGATCAAAGGATCTTCTTGAGATCCTTTTTTTCTGCGCGTAATCTGCTGC
TTGCAAACAAAAAAACCACCGCTACCAGCGGTGGTTTGTTTGCCGGATCAAGAGCTACCAACTCTTTTTC
CGAAGGTAACTGGCTTCAGCAGAGCGCAGATACCAAATACTGTTCTTCTAGTGTAGCCGTAGTTAGGCCA
CCACTTCAAGAACTCTGTAGCACCGCCTACATACCTCGCTCTGCTAATCCTGTTACCAGTGGCTGCTGCC
AGTGGCGATAAGTCGTGTCTTACCGGGTTGGACTCAAGACGATAGTTACCGGATAAGGCGCAGCGGTCGG
GCTGAACGGGGGGTTCGTGCACACAGCCCAGCTTGGAGCGAACGACCTACACCGAACTGAGATACCTACA
GCGTGAGCTATGAGAAAGCGCCACGCTTCCCGAAGGGAGAAAGGCGGACAGGTATCCGGTAAGCGGCAGG
GTCGGAACAGGAGAGCGCACGAGGGAGCTTCCAGGGGGAAACGCCTGGTATCTTTATAGTCCTGTCGGGT
TTCGCCACCTCTGACTTGAGCGTCGATTTTTGTGATGCTCGTCAGGGGGGCGGAGCCTATGGAAA
Features (pLannotate 1.2.2; 16 found; start..end, strand, type, name):
     48..107     +  rep_origin     RSF ori (fragment): Plasmids containing the RSF 1030 origin of replication can be propagated in E. coli cells that contain additional plasmids with compatible origins.
    175..478     +  enhancer       CMV enhancer: human cytomegalovirus immediate early enhancer
    479..682     +  promoter       CMV promoter: human cytomegalovirus (CMV) immediate early promoter
    727..765     -  misc_feature   MCS (fragment): pBluescript multiple cloning site
    785..5140    +  CDS            Ank2 (fragment): ANK2_MOUSE - Also known as AnkB From Mus musculus (Mouse).
   6320..7039    +  CDS            EGFP: the original enhanced GFP (Yang et al., 1996) mammalian codon-optimized
   7056..7139    +  CDS            large T antigen (fragment): large T antigen from SV40 (simian virus 40)
   7162..7283    +  polyA_signal   SV40 poly(A) signal: SV40 polyadenylation signal
   7317..7745    -  rep_origin     f1 ori (sequence partly withheld): f1 bacteriophage origin of replication; arrow indicates direction of (+) strand synthesis
   7772..7876    +  promoter       AmpR promoter: bla
   7878..8235    +  promoter       SV40 promoter: SV40 enhancer and early promoter
   8270..9064    +  CDS            NeoR/KanR: aminoglycoside phosphotransferase from Tn5; aph(3')-II (or nptII); confers resistance to neomycin, kanamycin, and G418 (Geneticin®)
   9085..9237    +  CDS            ble (fragment): BLE_KLEPN - Experimental evidence at protein level: Swiss-Prot protein existence level 1. Binding protein with a strong affinity to the bleomycin family of antibiotics. Binds to CL990; an antimitotic-antibiotic compound. From Klebsiella pneumoniae.
   9296..9343    +  polyA_signal   HSV TK poly(A) signal: herpes simplex virus thymidine kinase polyadenylation signal (Cole and Stacy, 1985)
   9434..9450    -  polyA_signal   bGH poly(A) signal (fragment): bovine growth hormone polyadenylation signal
   9672..10260   +  rep_origin     ori: high-copy-number ColE1/pMB1/pBR322/pUC origin of replication
