[The description below was written by a language model from this plasmid's Addgene catalogue record and pLannotate feature annotations shown in this document.]
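Description:
AnkyrinB-GFP/pEGFP-N1 is a mammalian expression plasmid of about 10.3 kb, built on the pEGFP-N1 backbone, that expresses rat ankyrin-B (Ank2) fused to EGFP. Transcription is driven by the human cytomegalovirus immediate-early enhancer and promoter and terminated by an SV40 polyadenylation signal. In the annotated sequence the Ank2 coding region lies upstream of EGFP on the same strand, the arrangement expected for an N1-type vector, in which the fluorescent protein sits at the C-terminus of the insert. The catalogue field instead lists GFP as N-terminal on the insert, so the two sources disagree on tag position. The automated annotation matches only part of the insert to a mouse Ank2 reference entry, leaving roughly 1.2 kb between that match and EGFP unannotated. This probably reflects homology-based matching rather than a different species of origin, but the exact isoform or extent of the ankyrin-B sequence is not stated in the record.

The plasmid replicates in E. coli through a high-copy ColE1/pUC-type origin and also carries an f1 origin for single-stranded DNA production. Selection relies on a single NeoR/KanR (Tn5 aminoglycoside phosphotransferase) gene served by tandem bacterial and SV40 early promoters and followed by an HSV TK polyadenylation signal. It therefore gives kanamycin resistance in bacteria and G418 resistance in transfected mammalian cells. Short annotated fragments (RSF ori, ble, bGH poly(A), SV40 large T antigen) appear to be backbone remnants or partial matches rather than functional parts.

According to the depositor, the construct serves as a validated antigen plasmid for the anti-ankyrin-B antibody N105/17R. Cells expressing the GFP-marked protein provide a positive control for testing antibody specificity.
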