Addgene plasmid #197327: AnkyrinB-GFP/pEGFP-N1
Purpose: Plasmid expressing an antigen targeting AnkyrinB
Depositing lab: Vann Bennett.
Backbone
  Vector backbone: pEGFP-N1
  Vector type: Mammalian Expression
Growth in bacteria
  Bacterial resistance: Kanamycin, 50 μg/mL
  Growth temperature: 37°C
  Growth strain: DH5alpha
  Copy number: Unknown
Gene/Insert
  Gene/Insert name: AnkyrinB
  Species: R. norvegicus (rat)
  Entrez Gene: Ank2 (a.k.a. Ank3)
  Tag / fusion protein: GFP (N terminal on insert)
  Cloning method: Unknown
Terms and licenses: Academic/Nonprofit Terms; Industry Terms: Not Available to Industry
Depositor comments: This is a validated antigen plasmid of Anti-Ankyrin-B [N105/17R].
How to cite: AnkyrinB-GFP/pEGFP-N1 was a gift from Vann Bennett (Addgene plasmid # 197327 ; http://n2t.net/addgene:197327 ; RRID:Addgene_197327)
